>Addgene plasmid #50885 | pcDNA3.1 Flag YFP hNKCC1 N731C (NT505) | depositor full sequence | sequence record 76358 | Full Sequence
GCTAGCCCGGGCACGGCCGCCACCATGGGAGACTACAAAGACCATGACGGTGATTATAAAGATCACGACA
TCGACTACAAGGATGACGATGACAAGGGTGACCCTACCGTCAGCAAGGGCGAGGAGCTGTTCACCGGGGT
GGTGCCCATCCTGGTCGAGCTGGACGGCGACGTAAACGGCCACAAGTTCAGCGTGTCCGGCGAGGGCGAG
GGCGATGCCACCTACGGCAAGCTGACCCTGAAGTTCATCTGCACCACCGGCAAGCTGCCCGTGCCCTGGC
CCACCCTCGTGACCACCTTCGGCTACGGCCTGATGTGCTTCGCCCGCTACCCCGACCACATGAAGCAGCA
CGACTTCTTCAAGTCCGCCATGCCCGAAGGCTACGTCCAGGAGCGCACCATCTTCTTCAAGGACGACGGC
AACTACAAGACCCGCGCCGAGGTGAAGTTCGAGGGCGACACCCTGGTGAACCGCATCGAGCTGAAGGGCA
TCGACTTCAAGGAGGACGGCAACATCCTAGGGCACAAGCTGGAGTACAACTACAACAGCCACAACGTTTA
TATCATGGCCGACAAGCAGAAGAACGGCATCAAGGTGAACTTCAAGATCCGCCACAACATCGAGGACGGC
AGCGTGCAGCTCGCCGACCACTACCAGCAGAACACCCCCATCGGCGACGGCCCCGTGCTGCTGCCCGACA
ACCACTACCTGAGCTACCAGTCCAAACTGAGCAAAGACCCCAACGAGAAGCGCGATCACATGGTCCTGCT
GGAGTTCGTGACCGCCGCCGGGATCACTCTCGGCATGGACGAGCTCTACAAGGGTGACCTGGAGCCGAGG
CCCACGGCTCCTAGCTCCGGCGCGCCAGGCCTCGCCGGAGTCGGCGAAACGCCGAGCGCCGCTGCGCTGG
CCGCAGCCAGGGTGGAACTGCCCGGAACCGCTGTGCCCTCGGTGCCGGAGGATGCTGCGCCCGCGAGCCG
GGACGGGGGCGGGGTCCGCGATGAGGGACCAGCCGCCGCCGGTGACGGCCTGGGCAGACCCTTGGGGCCT
ACCCCGAGCCAGAGCCGTTTCCAGGTGGACCTCGTTTCCGAGAACGCAGGGCGGGCTGCTGCTGCGGCGG
CGGCGGCTGCTGCGGCCGCCGCCGCTGCTGGTGCCGGGGCGGGGGCCAAGCAGACTCCTGCCGACGGGGA
AGCCAGCGGCGAGAGCGAGCCAGCTAAAGGCAGCGAGGAAGCCAAAGGCCGCTTCCGCGTTAACTTCGTA
GATCCTGCTGCCAGCTCGTCCGCAGAAGATAGCCTGTCAGATGCCGCCGGGGTCGGAGTCGATGGACCCA
ACGTGAGCTTCCAGAACGGCGGGGACACGGTACTGAGCGAGGGCAGCAGCCTCCATTCCGGTGGCGGCGG
CGGCTCCGGCCACCACCAGCACTACTATTATGATACCCACACCAACACCTACTATCTGCGCACCTTCGGC
CACAACACAATGGACGCGGTACCCAGGATCGACCACTACCGGCACACAGCCGCGCAGCTCGGCGAGAAGC
TGCTCCGGCCTAGCCTGGCCGAGCTGCATGACGAGCTGGAAAAGGAACCTTTTGAGGATGGCTTTGCAAA
TGGGGAAGAAAGCACTCCAACACGTGATGCTGTGGTCACGTACACGGCCGAAAGTAAAGGAGTCGTGAAG
TTTGGCTGGATCAAGGGTGTACTAGTACGTTGTATGTTAAACATTTGGGGTGTGATGCTTTTCATTCGTC
TCTCATGGATTGTGGGACAAGCTGGAATTGGTCTATCAGTCCTTGTAATAATGATGGCTACTGTTGTGAC
AACTATCACAGGATTGTCCACTAGCGCCATCGCAACTAATGGATTTGTAAGGGGAGGCGGCGCATATTAT
TTAATATCTAGAAGTCTAGGGCCTGAATTTGGTGGTGCCATTGGTCTAATCTTCGCCTTTGCCAACGCTG
TTGCTGTTGCTATGTATGTGGTTGGATTTGCAGAAACCGTGGTGGAGTTGCTGAAAGAACATTCCATTCT
TATGATAGATGAAATCAATGACATCCGGATTATTGGAGCCATTACAGTCGTGATTCTTTTAGGTATCTCA
GTAGCCGGTATGGAGTGGGAAGCAAAAGCTCAGATTGTTCTTTTGGTGATCCTACTTCTTGCTATTGGTG
ATTTCGTCATAGGAACATTTATCCCACTCGAGAGCAAGAAGCCAAAAGGGTTTTTTGGCTATAAATCTGA
AATCTTTAATGAGAACTTTGGCCCCGATTTTCGAGAAGAAGAAACTTTCTTTTCTGTATTTGCCATCTTT
TTTCCTGCTGCAACTGGAATTCTGGCTGGCGCAAATATCTCAGGTGATCTTGCAGATCCTCAGTCAGCCA
TACCCAAAGGAACACTCCTAGCCATTTTAATTACTACATTGGTTTATGTAGGAATTGCCGTGTCTGTAGG
TTCTTGTGTCGTACGCGATGCCACTGGTAATGTTAATGACACTATCGTAACAGAGCTAACAAACTGTACT
AGCGCAGCCTGCAAATTAAACTTTGATTTTTCATCTTGTGAATCCAGTCCTTGTAGCTACGGCCTAATGA
ACAACTTTCAGGTAATGAGTATGGTGTCAGGATTTACACCACTAATTTCCGCGGGCATATTCTCTGCCAC
TCTTTCTAGCGCATTAGCATCCCTAGTGAGTGCTCCCAAGATATTTCAGGCCCTATGTAAAGACAACATC
TACCCCGCTTTCCAGATGTTTGCTAAAGGTTATGGGAAAAATAATGAGCCATTACGTGGCTACATCTTAA
CATTCTTAATTGCACTTGGATTCATCTTAATTGCCGAACTGAATGTTATTGCACCAATTATCTCAAACTT
CTTCCTTGCCAGCTATGCCCTCATCAATTTTTCAGTATTCCATGCTTCACTGGCAAAAAGCCCAGGATGG
CGACCGGCATTTAAATACTACAATATGTGGATCTCACTTCTTGGAGCAATTCTTTGTTGCATAGTAATGT
TCGTCATTTGTTGGTGGGCTGCTTTGCTAACCTACGTGATAGTCCTTGGTCTCTATATTTATGTTACCTA
CAAAAAACCCGATGTGAATTGGGGATCCTCTACACAAGCCCTGACTTACCTCAATGCCCTGCAACATAGT
ATTAGGCTTTCTGGCGTGGAGGACCATGTGAAAAACTTTAGGCCACAGTGTCTTGTTATGACAGGAGCGC
CAAACTCACGGCCGGCCTTACTTCATCTTGTTCACGATTTCACAAAAAATGTTGGTTTGATGATCTGTGG
ACACGTACACATGGGACCACGCAGACAAGCCATGAAAGAAATGTCCATCGACCAAGCCAAATATCAGCGC
TGGCTTATTAAGAACAAAATGAAGGCTTTTTATGCACCAGTACATGCAGATGACCTCAGAGAAGGGGCCC
AATACTTGATGCAGGCTGCTGGCCTGGGCCGTATGAAGCCAAACACACTAGTCCTTGGATTTAAGAAAGA
TTGGTTGCAAGCAGATATGAGGGATGTGGATATGTACATAAACTTATTTCACGATGCTTTTGACATACAA
TATGGCGTAGTGGTTATTCGCCTAAAAGAAGGTCTGGATATTAGTCACCTGCAGGGACAAGAAGAATTAT
TGTCATCACAAGAGAAATCTCCTGGCACCAAGGATGTCGTAGTAAGTGTGGAATATAGTAAAAAGTCCGA
TTTAGATACTTCGAAACCCCTCAGTGAAAAACCAATTACCCATAAAGTCGAGGAAGAAGATGGCAAGACT
GCAACTCAACCACTGTTGAAAAAAGAATCCAAAGGCCCTATTGTGCCTTTGAATGTAGCTGACCAAAAGC
TTCTTGAAGCTAGTACACAGTTTCAGAAAAAACAAGGAAAGAATACTATTGATGTCTGGTGGCTTTTTGA
TGACGGAGGTCTGACCTTATTGATACCTTACCTTCTGACGACCAAGAAAAAATGGAAAGACTGTAAGATC
AGAGTATTCATTGGTGGAAAGATAAACAGAATAGACCATGACCGGAGAGCGATGGCTACTTTACTGAGCA
AGTTCAGAATCGATTTTTCTGACATCATGGTTCTAGGAGACATCAATACCAAACCAAAGAAAGAAAACAT
TATAGCTTTCGAGGAAATCATTGAGCCATACAGACTTCACGAAGATGATAAAGAGCAAGATATCGCAGAT
AAAATGAAAGAAGATGAACCCTGGCGAATAACAGATAATGAATTGGAGCTGTATAAGACCAAGACATACC
GGCAGATCAGGTTAAATGAGTTATTAAAGGAACATTCAAGCACAGCTAACATTATTGTGATGAGTTTACC
GGTCGCACGAAAGGGTGCCGTTTCTAGTGCTCTCTACATGGCATGGTTAGAAGCACTATCTAAGGATCTA
CCACCAATCCTACTAGTTCGTGGGAATCATCAGAGTGTCCTTACCTTCTATTCATAATTAATTAAGTTTA
AACCCGCTGATCAGCCTCGACTGTGCCTTCTAGTTGCCAGCCATCTGTTGTTTGCCCCTCCCCCGTGCCT
TCCTTGACCCTGGAAGGTGCCACTCCCACTGTCCTTTCCTAATAAAATGAGGAAATTGCATCGCATTGTC
TGAGTAGGTGTCATTCTATTCTGGGGGGTGGGGTGGGGCAGGACAGCAAGGGGGAGGATTGGGAAGACAA
TAGCAGGCATGCTGGGGATGCGGTGGGCTCTATGGCTTCTGAGGCGGAAAGAACCAGCTGGGGCTCTAGG
GGGTATCCCC
[124 nt withheld, positions 4771-4894]
C
[91 nt withheld, positions 4896-4986]
A
[49 nt withheld, positions 4988-5036]
CCTTTGACGTTGGAGTCCACGTTCTTT
[37 nt withheld, positions 5064-5100]
ACCCTATCTCGGTCTATTCTTTTGATTTATAAGGGATTTTGCCGATTTCGGCCTATTGGTTAAAAAATGA
GCTGATTTAACAAAAATTTAACGCGAATTAATTCTGTGGAATGTGTGTCAGTTAGGGTGTGGAAAGTCCC
CAGGCTCCCCAGCAGGCAGAAGTATGCAAAGCATGCATCTCAATTAGTCAGCAACCAGGTGTGGAAAGTC
CCCAGGCTCCCCAGCAGGCAGAAGTATGCAAAGCATGCATCTCAATTAGTCAGCAACCATAGTCCCGCCC
CTAACTCCGCCCATCCCGCCCCTAACTCCGCCCAGTTCCGCCCATTCTCCGCCCCATGGCTGACTAATTT
TTTTTATTTATGCAGAGGCCGAGGCCGCCTCTGCCTCTGAGCTATTCCAGAAGTAGTGAGGAGGCTTTTT
TGGAGGCCTAGGCTTTTGCAAAAAGCTCCCGGGAGCTTGTATATCCATTTTCGGATCTGATCAAGAGACA
GGATGAGGATCGTTTCGCATGATTGAACAAGATGGATTGCACGCAGGTTCTCCGGCCGCTTGGGTGGAGA
GGCTATTCGGCTATGACTGGGCACAACAGACAATCGGCTGCTCTGATGCCGCCGTGTTCCGGCTGTCAGC
GCAGGGGCGCCCGGTTCTTTTTGTCAAGACCGACCTGTCCGGTGCCCTGAATGAACTGCAGGACGAGGCA
GCGCGGCTATCGTGGCTGGCCACGACGGGCGTTCCTTGCGCAGCTGTGCTCGACGTTGTCACTGAAGCGG
GAAGGGACTGGCTGCTATTGGGCGAAGTGCCGGGGCAGGATCTCCTGTCATCTCACCTTGCTCCTGCCGA
GAAAGTATCCATCATGGCTGATGCAATGCGGCGGCTGCATACGCTTGATCCGGCTACCTGCCCATTCGAC
CACCAAGCGAAACATCGCATCGAGCGAGCACGTACTCGGATGGAAGCCGGTCTTGTCGATCAGGATGATC
TGGACGAAGAGCATCAGGGGCTCGCGCCAGCCGAACTGTTCGCCAGGCTCAAGGCGCGCATGCCCGACGG
CGAGGATCTCGTCGTGACCCATGGCGATGCCTGCTTGCCGAATATCATGGTGGAAAATGGCCGCTTTTCT
GGATTCATCGACTGTGGCCGGCTGGGTGTGGCGGACCGCTATCAGGACATAGCGTTGGCTACCCGTGATA
TTGCTGAAGAGCTTGGCGGCGAATGGGCTGACCGCTTCCTCGTGCTTTACGGTATCGCCGCTCCCGATTC
GCAGCGCATCGCCTTCTATCGCCTTCTTGACGAGTTCTTCTGAGCGGGACTCTGGGGTTCGAAATGACCG
ACCAAGCGACGCCCAACCTGCCATCACGAGATTTCGATTCCACCGCCGCCTTCTATGAAAGGTTGGGCTT
CGGAATCGTTTTCCGGGACGCCGGCTGGATGATCCTCCAGCGCGGGGATCTCATGCTGGAGTTCTTCGCC
CACCCCAACTTGTTTATTGCAGCTTATAATGGTTACAAATAAAGCAATAGCATCACAAATTTCACAAATA
AAGCATTTTTTTCACTGCATTCTAGTTGTGGTTTGTCCAAACTCATCAATGTATCTTATCATGTCTGTAT
ACCGTCGACCTCTAGCTAGAGCTTGGCGTAATCATGGTCATAGCTGTTTCCTGTGTGAAATTGTTATCCG
CTCACAATTCCACACAACATACGAGCCGGAAGCATAAAGTGTAAAGCCTGGGGTGCCTAATGAGTGAGCT
AACTCACATTAATTGCGTTGCGCTCACTGCCCGCTTTCCAGTCGGGAAACCTGTCGTGCCAGCTGCATTA
ATGAATCGGCCAACGCGCGGGGAGAGGCGGTTTGCGTATTGGGCGCTCTTCCGCTTCCTCGCTCACTGAC
TCGCTGCGCTCGGTCGTTCGGCTGCGGCGAGCGGTATCAGCTCACTCAAAGGCGGTAATACGGTTATCCA
CAGAATCAGGGGATAACGCAGGAAAGAACATGTGAGCAAAAGGCCAGCAAAAGGCCAGGAACCGTAAAAA
GGCCGCGTTGCTGGCGTTTTTCCATAGGCTCCGCCCCCCTGACGAGCATCACAAAAATCGACGCTCAAGT
CAGAGGTGGCGAAACCCGACAGGACTATAAAGATACCAGGCGTTTCCCCCTGGAAGCTCCCTCGTGCGCT
CTCCTGTTCCGACCCTGCCGCTTACCGGATACCTGTCCGCCTTTCTCCCTTCGGGAAGCGTGGCGCTTTC
TCATAGCTCACGCTGTAGGTATCTCAGTTCGGTGTAGGTCGTTCGCTCCAAGCTGGGCTGTGTGCACGAA
CCCCCCGTTCAGCCCGACCGCTGCGCCTTATCCGGTAACTATCGTCTTGAGTCCAACCCGGTAAGACACG
ACTTATCGCCACTGGCAGCAGCCACTGGTAACAGGATTAGCAGAGCGAGGTATGTAGGCGGTGCTACAGA
GTTCTTGAAGTGGTGGCCTAACTACGGCTACACTAGAAGAACAGTATTTGGTATCTGCGCTCTGCTGAAG
CCAGTTACCTTCGGAAAAAGAGTTGGTAGCTCTTGATCCGGCAAACAAACCACCGCTGGTAGCGGTTTTT
TTGTTTGCAAGCAGCAGATTACGCGCAGAAAAAAAGGATCTCAAGAAGATCCTTTGATCTTTTCTACGGG
GTCTGACGCTCAGTGGAACGAAAACTCACGTTAAGGGATTTTGGTCATGAGATTATCAAAAAGGATCTTC
ACCTAGATCCTTTTAAATTAAAAATGAAGTTTTAAATCAATCTAAAGTATATATGAGTAAACTTGGTCTG
ACAGTTACCAATGCTTAATCAGTGAGGCACCTATCTCAGCGATCTGTCTATTTCGTTCATCCATAGTTGC
CTGACTCCCCGTCGTGTAGATAACTACGATACGGGAGGGCTTACCATCTGGCCCCAGTGCTGCAATGATA
CCGCGAGACCCACGCTCACCGGCTCCAGATTTATCAGCAATAAACCAGCCAGCCGGAAGGGCCGAGCGCA
GAAGTGGTCCTGCAACTTTATCCGCCTCCATCCAGTCTATTAATTGTTGCCGGGAAGCTAGAGTAAGTAG
TTCGCCAGTTAATAGTTTGCGCAACGTTGTTGCCATTGCTACAGGCATCGTGGTGTCACGCTCGTCGTTT
GGTATGGCTTCATTCAGCTCCGGTTCCCAACGATCAAGGCGAGTTACATGATCCCCCATGTTGTGCAAAA
AAGCGGTTAGCTCCTTCGGTCCTCCGATCGTTGTCAGAAGTAAGTTGGCCGCAGTGTTATCACTCATGGT
TATGGCAGCACTGCATAATTCTCTTACTGTCATGCCATCCGTAAGATGCTTTTCTGTGACTGGTGAGTAC
TCAACCAAGTCATTCTGAGAATAGTGTATGCGGCGACCGAGTTGCTCTTGCCCGGCGTCAATACGGGATA
ATACCGCGCCACATAGCAGAACTTTAAAAGTGCTCATCATTGGAAAACGTTCTTCGGGGCGAAAACTCTC
AAGGATCTTACCGCTGTTGAGATCCAGTTCGATGTAACCCACTCGTGCACCCAACTGATCTTCAGCATCT
TTTACTTTCACCAGCGTTTCTGGGTGAGCAAAAACAGGAAGGCAAAATGCCGCAAAAAAGGGAATAAGGG
CGACACGGAAATGTTGAATACTCATACTCTTCCTTTTTCAATATTATTGAAGCATTTATCAGGGTTATTG
TCTCATGAGCGGATACATATTTGAATGTATTTAGAAAAATAAACAAATAGGGGTTCCGCGCACATTTCCC
CGAAAAGTGCCACCTGACGTCGACGGATCGGGAGATCTCCCGATCCCCTATGGTGCACTCTCAGTACAAT
CTGCTCTGATGCCGCATAGTTAAGCCAGTATCTGCTCCCTGCTTGTGTGTTGGAGGTCGCTGAGTAGTGC
GCGAGCAAAATTTAAGCTACAACAAGGCAAGGCTTGACCGACAATTGCATGAAGAATCTGCTTAGGGTTA
GGCGTTTTGCGCTGCTTCGCGATGTACGGGCCAGATATACGCGTTGACATTGATTATTGACTAGTTATTA
ATAGTAATCAATTACGGGGTCATTAGTTCATAGCCCATATATGGAGTTCCGCGTTACATAACTTACGGTA
AATGGCCCGCCTGGCTGACCGCCCAACGACCCCCGCCCATTGACGTCAATAATGACGTATGTTCCCATAG
TAACGCCAATAGGGACTTTCCATTGACGTCAATGGGTGGAGTATTTACGGTAAACTGCCCACTTGGCAGT
ACATCAAGTGTATCATATGCCAAGTACGCCCCCTATTGACGTCAATGACGGTAAATGGCCCGCCTGGCAT
TATGCCCAGTACATGACCTTATGGGACTTTCCTACTTGGCAGTACATCTACGTATTAGTCATCGCTATTA
CCATGGTGATGCGGTTTTGGCAGTACATCAATGGGCGTGGATAGCGGTTTGACTCACGGGGATTTCCAAG
TCTCCACCCCATTGACGTCAATGGGAGTTTGTTTTGGCACCAAAATCAACGGGACTTTCCAAAATGTCGT
AACAACTCCGCCCCATTGACGCAAATGGGCGGTAGGCGTGTACGGTGGGAGGTCTATATAAGCAGAGCTC
TCTGGCTAACTAGAGAACCCACTGCTTACTGGCTTATCGAAATTAATACGACTCACTATAGGGAGACCCA
AGCTG
Features (pLannotate 1.2.2; 22 found; start..end, strand, type, name):
     31..96      +  CDS            3xFLAG: three tandem FLAG® epitope tags, followed by an enterokinase cleavage site
    109..822     +  CDS            mCitrine: mCitrine is a basic (constitutively fluorescent) yellow fluorescent protein published in 2001, derived from Aequorea victoria.
    829..4464    +  CDS            SLC12A2: S12A2_HUMAN - Also known as NKCC1. Experimental evidence at protein level: Swiss-Prot protein existence level 1. Cation-chloride cotransporter which mediates the electroneutral transport of chloride, potassium and/or sodium ions across the membrane. Plays a vital role in the regulation of ionic balance and cell volume. From Homo sapiens (Human).
   4501..4725    +  polyA_signal   bGH poly(A) signal: bovine growth hormone polyadenylation signal
   4729..4750    +  promoter       SV40 promoter (fragment): SV40 enhancer and early promoter
   4771..5199    +  rep_origin     f1 ori (sequence partly withheld): f1 bacteriophage origin of replication; arrow indicates direction of (+) strand synthesis
   5213..5542    +  promoter       SV40 promoter: SV40 enhancer and early promoter
   5609..6400    +  CDS            neo: KKA2_KLEPN - Also known as kan, nptII. Experimental evidence at protein level: Swiss-Prot protein existence level 1. Resistance to kanamycin, neomycin, paromomycin, ribostamycin, butirosin and gentamicin B. From Klebsiella pneumoniae.
   6424..6582    +  CDS            ble (fragment): BLE_KLEPN - Experimental evidence at protein level: Swiss-Prot protein existence level 1. Binding protein with a strong affinity to the bleomycin family of antibiotics. Binds to CL990; an antimitotic-antibiotic compound. From Klebsiella pneumoniae.
   6577..6698    +  polyA_signal   SV40 poly(A) signal: SV40 polyadenylation signal
   6771..6787    -  protein_bind   lac operator: The lac repressor binds to the lac operator to inhibit transcription in E. coli. This inhibition can be relieved by adding lactose or isopropyl-β-D-thiogalactopyranoside (IPTG). lac repressor encoded by lacI
   6795..6825    -  promoter       lac promoter: promoter for the E. coli lac operon
   6840..6861    -  protein_bind   CAP binding site: CAP binding activates transcription in the presence of cAMP. E. coli catabolite activator protein
   6874..6966    -  CDS            lacI (fragment): lac repressor; lacI; The lac repressor binds to the lac operator to inhibit transcription in E. coli. This inhibition can be relieved by adding lactose or isopropyl-β-D-thiogalactopyranoside (IPTG).
   7149..7734    -  rep_origin     ori: high-copy-number ColE1/pMB1/pBR322/pUC origin of replication
   7905..8765    -  CDS            AmpR: β-lactamase; bla; confers resistance to ampicillin, carbenicillin, and related antibiotics
   8766..8870    -  promoter       AmpR promoter: bla
   8929..8981    -  misc_feature   bom (fragment): basis of mobility region from pBR322
   9136..9515    +  enhancer       CMV enhancer: human cytomegalovirus immediate early enhancer
   9516..9719    +  promoter       CMV promoter: human cytomegalovirus (CMV) immediate early promoter
   9715..9748    +  LTR            5' LTR (truncated) (fragment): truncated 5' long terminal repeat (LTR) from HIV-1
   9764..9782    +  promoter       T7 promoter: promoter for bacteriophage T7 RNA polymerase
