[The description below was written by a language model from this plasmid's Addgene catalogue record and pLannotate feature annotations shown in this document.]
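Description:
pcDNA3.1 Flag YFP hNKCC1 N731C (NT505) is a mammalian expression plasmid built on the pcDNA3.1 neo backbone. It is maintained in E. coli as a high-copy plasmid through a ColE1/pUC-type origin with ampicillin selection (AmpR under its own bla promoter), and it also carries an f1 origin. For selection in mammalian cells, an SV40 early promoter drives a neomycin phosphotransferase gene terminated by an SV40 poly(A) signal, allowing G418 selection of stable transfectants. Small annotated fragments such as ble, lacI, lac promoter/operator, bom and a short HIV-1 LTR-like match appear to be backbone remnants or incidental similarity hits rather than functional parts.

The payload is a single fusion open reading frame transcribed from the CMV immediate-early enhancer/promoter and terminated by the bovine growth hormone polyadenylation signal; a T7 promoter lies just upstream of the insert. The reading frame begins with a 3xFLAG epitope, continues into a yellow fluorescent protein (annotated from the sequence as mCitrine) and then into human NKCC1 (SLC12A2), the Na-K-Cl cotransporter that mediates electroneutral cation-chloride transport and contributes to ionic balance and cell volume regulation. The NKCC1 cDNA is synthetic, designed with convenient restriction sites, and carries the N731C substitution introduced into the wild-type parent construct (NT17); the insert sits between retained NheI and PmeI sites. The N-terminal tags permit immunodetection or purification and fluorescence-based monitoring of expression and localisation. The associated publication concerns internal crosslinking between transmembrane domains 10 and 11/12, which suggests the engineered cysteine serves as a crosslinking probe of transporter motions during ion transport and activation.
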