Addgene plasmid #50885: pcDNA3.1 Flag YFP hNKCC1 N731C (NT505)
Purpose: Expresses human NKCC1 N731C mutant with an N-terminal 3xFLAG-YFP tag in mammalian cells. cDNA is synthetic, containing convenient restriction sites.
Depositing lab: Biff Forbush. Depositing organization: Yale University. Publication: Molecular Motions Involved in Na-K-Cl Cotransporter-mediated Ion Transport and Transporter Activation Revealed by Internal Crosslinking between Transmembrane Domains 10 and 11/12. Monette MY, Somasekharan S, Forbush B. J Biol Chem. 2014 Jan 22. 10.1074/jbc.M113.542258 PubMed 24451383.
Backbone
  Vector backbone: pcDNA 3.1 neo
  Backbone manufacturer: Life Technologies
  Backbone size w/o insert (bp): 5316
  Vector type: Mammalian Expression
  Selectable markers: Neomycin (select with G418)
Growth in bacteria
  Bacterial resistance: Ampicillin, 100 μg/mL
  Growth temperature: 37°C
  Growth strain: DH5alpha
  Copy number: High Copy
Gene/Insert
  Gene/Insert name: human NKCC1 (synthetic) (alt names: Slc12A2 (synthetic); Na-K-Cl cotransporter)
  Species: H. sapiens (human), Synthetic
  Insert size (bp): 4479
  Mutation: N731C in hNKCC1 in NT17
  Entrez Gene: SLC12A2 (a.k.a. BSC, BSC-2, BSC2, CCC1, KILQS, NKCC1, PPP1R141)
  Promoter: CMV
  Tag / fusion protein: 3x Flag (N terminal on insert); YFP (N terminal on insert)
  Cloning method: Restriction Enzyme; 5′ cloning site NheI (not destroyed); 3′ cloning site PmeI (not destroyed)
  Sequencing primers: 5′ CMV-F; 3′ BGH-rev
Terms and licenses: Academic/Nonprofit Terms; Industry Terms: Not Available to Industry
Depositor comments: Plasmid constructed from pcDNA3.1 Flag YFP hNKCC1 WT (NT17). See Addgene plasmid# 49085 (http://www.addgene.org/49085/) for plasmid map of wild-type construct.
How to cite: pcDNA3.1 Flag YFP hNKCC1 N731C (NT505) was a gift from Biff Forbush (Addgene plasmid # 50885 ; http://n2t.net/addgene:50885 ; RRID:Addgene_50885)
