>Addgene plasmid #50885 | pcDNA3.1 Flag YFP hNKCC1 N731C (NT505) | addgene partial sequence | sequence record 78645 | CMV-F 5'-CGCAAATGGGCGGTAGGCGTG-3'
CTCTCTGGCTAACTAGAGAACCCACTGCTTACTGGCTTATCGAAATTAATACGACTCACTATAGGGAGAC
CCAAGCTGGCTAGCCCGGGCACGGCCGCCACCATGGGAGACTACAAAGACCATGACGGTGATTATAAAGA
TCACGACATCGACTACAAGGATGACGATGACAAGGGTGACCCTACCGTCAGCAAGGGCGAGGAGCTGTTC
ACCGGGGTGGTGCCCATCCTGGTCGAGCTGGACGGCGACGTAAACGGCCACAAGTTCAGCGTGTCCGGCG
AGGGCGAGGGCGATGCCACCTACGGCAAGCTGACCCTGAAGTTCATCTGCACCACCGGCAAGCTGCCCGT
GCCCTGGCCCACCCTCGTGACCACCTTCGGCTACGGCCTGATGTGCTTCGCCCGCTACCCCGACCACATG
AAGCAGCACGACTTCTTCAAGTCCGCCATGCCCGAAGGCTACGTCCAGGAGCGCACCATCTTCTTCAAGG
ACGACGGCAACTACAAGACCCGCGCCGAGGTGAAGTTCGAGGGCGACACCCTGGTGAACCGCATCGAGCT
GAAGGGCATCGACTTCAAGGAGGACGGCAACATCCTAGGGCACAAGCTGGAGTACAACTACAACAGCCAC
AACGTTTATATCATGGCCGACAAGCAGAAGAACGGCATCAAGGTGAACTTCAAGATCCGCCACAACATCG
AGGACGGCAGCGTGCAGCTCGCCGACCACTACCAGCAGAACACCCCCATCGGCGACGGCCCCGTGCTGCT
GCCCGACAACCACTACCTGAGCTACCAGT
