>Addgene plasmid #50885 | pcDNA3.1 Flag YFP hNKCC1 N731C (NT505) | addgene partial sequence | sequence record 79020 | hNKCC1-int-R 5'-ATATTTGGCTTGGTCGATGG-3'
TCCACAGATCATCAAACCAACATTTTTTGTGAAATCGTGAACAAGATGAAGTAAGGCCGGCCGTGAGTTT
GGCGCTCCTGTCATAACAAGACACTGTGGCCTAAAGTTTTTCACATGGTCCTCCACGCCAGAAAGCCTAA
TACTATGTTGCAGGGCATTGAGGTAAGTCAGGGCTTGTGTAGAGGATCCCCAATTCACATCGGGTTTTTT
GTAGGTAACATAAATATAGAGACCAAGGACTATCACGTAGGTTAGCAAAGCAGCCCACCAACAAATGACG
AACATTACTATGCAACAAAGAATTGCTCCAAGAAGTGAGATCCACATATTGTAGTATTTAAATGCCGGTC
GCCATCCTGGGCTTTTTGCCAGTGAAGCATGGAATACTGAAAAATTGATGAGGGCATAGCTGGCAAGGAA
GAAGTTTGAGATAATTGGTGCAATAACATTCAGTTCGGCAATTAAGATGAATCCAAGTGCAATTAAGAAT
GTTAAGATGTAGCCACGTAATGGCTCATTATTTTTCCCATAACCTTTAGCAAACATCTGGAAAGCGGGGT
AGATGTTGTCTTTACATAGGGCCTGAAATATCTTGGGAGCACTCACTAGGGATGCTAATGCGCTAGAAAG
AGTGGCAGAGAATATGCCCGCGGAAATTAGTGGTGTAAATCCTGACACCATACTCATTACCTGAAAGTTG
TTCATTAGGCCGTAGCTACAAGGACTGGATTCACAAGATGAAAAATCAAAGTTTAATTTGCAGGCTGCGC
TAGTACAGTTTGTTAGCTCTGTTACGATAGTGTCATTAACATTACCAGTGGCATCGCGTACGACACAAGA
ACCTACAGACACGGCAATTCCTACATAAACCAATGTAGTAATTAAAATGGCTAGGAGTGTTCCTTTGGGT
ATGGCTGACTGA
